Addgene plasmid #39459: pPac-PL-mCD8-F2A-Gal4
Depositing lab: Benjamin White. Depositing organization: National Institute of Mental Health (NIMH). Publication: A novel approach for directing transgene expression in Drosophila: T2A-Gal4 in-frame fusion. Diao F, White BH. Genetics. 2012 Mar;190(3):1139-44. Epub 2011 Dec 29. 10.1534/genetics.111.136291 PubMed 22209908.
Backbone
  Vector backbone: pPac-PL
  Backbone size w/o insert (bp): 6392
  Total vector size (bp): 9786
Growth in bacteria
  Bacterial resistance: Ampicillin, 100 μg/mL
  Growth temperature: 37°C
  Growth strain: DH5alpha
  Copy number: High Copy
Gene/Insert
  Gene/Insert name: mCD8-F2A-Gal4
  Promoter: actin
  Cloning method: Restriction Enzyme; 5′ cloning site none (destroyed during cloning); 3′ cloning site NotI (not destroyed)
  Sequencing primers: 5′ AGTCGTCTAATCCAGAGACC; 3′ GATCTTGATCTTCATGGTCG
Terms and licenses: Academic/Nonprofit Terms; Industry Terms: Not Available to Industry
How to cite: pPac-PL-mCD8-F2A-Gal4 was a gift from Benjamin White (Addgene plasmid # 39459 ; http://n2t.net/addgene:39459 ; RRID:Addgene_39459)
