[The description below was written by a language model from this plasmid's Addgene catalogue record.]
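Description:
pPac-PL-mCD8-F2A-Gal4 is an expression plasmid built on the pPac-PL backbone, in which an actin promoter drives the insert. pPac-type vectors are generally used for constitutive expression in cultured Drosophila cells, and the associated work concerns transgene expression in Drosophila, although the record does not explicitly name a host cell line or delivery method. The backbone is recorded as 6,392 bp and the complete plasmid as 9,786 bp, implying an insert of roughly 3.4 kb. In bacteria the plasmid is maintained at high copy number under ampicillin selection. The record does not list the origin of replication or any marker for selection in insect cells, and no feature table is provided.

The payload is a single open reading frame, mCD8-F2A-Gal4. It joins the membrane protein mouse CD8, commonly used as a cell-surface marker or membrane tether, to the yeast transcriptional activator Gal4 through an F2A peptide. 2A sequences such as F2A (from foot-and-mouth disease virus) cause ribosomal skipping during translation, so one transcript yields two separate polypeptides: the upstream protein carrying most of the 2A residues at its C-terminus, and the downstream protein released independently. Here, effective F2A function would free Gal4 from the membrane-anchored mCD8 so that it can enter the nucleus and activate UAS-linked reporters, whereas failure to separate would leave it tethered. Given the associated study on T2A-Gal4 in-frame fusions, the construct most plausibly serves to test or compare how well the F2A peptide performs in this arrangement, though the record does not state this purpose directly. The insert was placed by restriction cloning, with the 5′ site destroyed and a NotI site retained at the 3′ end.
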