>Addgene plasmid #39459 | pPac-PL-mCD8-F2A-Gal4 | addgene partial sequence | sequence record 51649 | Gal4N-term
GATTTGATTGGTCTGAAGAGGATGACATGTCGGATGGCTTGCCCTTCCTGAAAACGGACCCCAACAATAA
TGGGTTCTTTGGCGACGGTTCTCTCTTATGTATTCTTCGATCTATTGGCTTTAAACCGGAAAATTACACG
AACTCTAACGTTAACAGGCTCCCGACCATGATTACGGATAGATACACGTTGGCTTCTAGATCCACAACAT
CCCGTTTACTTCAAAGTTATCTCAATAATTTTCACCCCTACTGCCCTATCGTGCACTCACCGACGCTAAT
GATGTTGTATAATAACCAGATTGAAATCGCGTCGAAGGATCAATGGCAAATCCTTTTTAACTGCATATTA
GCCATTGGAGCCTGGTGTATAGAGGGGGAATCTACTGATATAGATGTTTTTTACTATCAAAATGCTAAAT
CTCATTTGACGAGCAAGGTCTTCGAGTCAGGTTCCATAATTTTGGTGACAGCCCTACATCTTCTGTCGCG
ATATACACAGTGGAGGCAGAAAACAAATACTAGCTATAATTTTCACAGCTTTTCCATAAGAATGGCCATA
TCATTGGGCTTGAATAGGGACCTCCCCTCGTCCTTCAGTGATAGCAGCATTCTGGAACAAAGACGCCGAA
TTTGGTGGTCTGTCTACTCTTGGGAGATCCAATTGTCCCTGCTTT
