>Addgene plasmid #39459 | pPac-PL-mCD8-F2A-Gal4 | addgene partial sequence | sequence record 51650 | AC5 5'-ACACAAAGCCGCTCCATCAG-3'
TATCACTAGACAAAATGGCCAGCCCCCTGACCCGCTTCCTGAGCCTGAACCTGCTGCTGCTGGGCGAGAG
CATCATCCTGGGCAGCGGCGAGGCCAAGCCCCAGGCCCCCGAGCTGCGCATCTTCCCCAAGAAGATGGAT
GCCGAGCTGGGCCAGAAGGTGGATCTGGTGTGCGAGGTGCTGGGCAGCGTGAGCCAGGGCTGCAGCTGGC
TGTTCCAGAACAGCAGCAGCAAGCTGCCCCAGCCCACCTTCGTGGTGTACATGGCCAGCAGCCACAACAA
GATCACCTGGGATGAGAAGCTGAACAGCAGCAAGCTGTTCAGCGCCATGCGCGATACCAACAACAAGTAC
GTGCTGACCCTGAACAAGTTCAGCAAGGAGAACGAGGGCTACTACTTCTGCAGCGTGATCAGCAACAGCG
TGATGTACTTCAGCAGCGTGGTGCCCGTGCTGCAGAAGGTGAACAGCACCACCACCAAGCCCGTGCTGCG
CACCCCCAGCCCCGTGCACCCCACCGGCACCAGCCAGCCCCAGCGCCCCGAGGATTGCCGCCCCCGCGGC
AGCGTGAAGGGCACCGGCCTGGATTTCGCCTGCGATATCTACATCTGGGCACCCCTGGCCGGCATCTGCG
TGGCCCTGCTGCTGAGCCTGATCATCACCCTGATCTGCTACCACAGCCGCGGCAGCGGTACCGTGAAGCA
GACCCTGAACTTCGATCTGCTGAAGCTGGCCGGCGATGTGGAGAGCAACCCCGGGCCCATGAAGCTACTG
TCTTCTATCGAACAAGCATGCGATATTTGCCGACTTAAAAAGCTCAAGTGCTCCAAAGAAAAACCGAAGT
GCGCCAAGTGTCTGAAGAA
